Addgene plasmid #120485: EF1a_SRY_P2A_Hygro_Barcode
Purpose: Barcoded lentiviral vector to express SRY in mammalian cells under control of EF1a promoter. Barcoded for transcript detection in single cell RNA-seq.
Depositing lab: Prashant Mali. Depositing organization: University of California, San Diego (UCSD). Publication: Mapping Cellular Reprogramming via Pooled Overexpression Screens with Paired Fitness and Single-Cell RNA-Sequencing Readout. Parekh U, Wu Y, Zhao D, Worlikar A, Shah N, Zhang K, Mali P. Cell Syst. 2018 Nov 12. pii: S2405-4712(18)30433-2. doi: 10.1016/j.cels.2018.10.008. PubMed 30448000.
Backbone
  Vector backbone: Unknown
  Backbone size w/o insert (bp): 9514
  Vector type: Lentiviral
  Selectable markers: Hygromycin
Growth in bacteria
  Bacterial resistance: Ampicillin, 100 μg/mL
  Growth temperature: 37°C
  Growth strain: Stbl3
  Copy number: High Copy
Gene/Insert
  Gene/Insert name: SRY
  Species: H. sapiens (human)
  Insert size (bp): 612
  Entrez Gene: SRY (a.k.a. SRXX1, SRXY1, TDF, TDY)
  Promoter: EF1a
  Cloning method: Gibson Cloning
  Sequencing primers: 5′ 5'-ttctcaagcctcagacagtgg-3'
Terms and licenses: Academic/Nonprofit Terms; Industry Terms: Not Available to Industry
Depositor comments: 5' cloning site: BamHI (not destroyed), 3' cloning site: BamHI (not destroyed).
How to cite: EF1a_SRY_P2A_Hygro_Barcode was a gift from Prashant Mali (Addgene plasmid # 120485 ; http://n2t.net/addgene:120485 ; RRID:Addgene_120485)
