[The description below was written by a language model from this plasmid's Addgene catalogue record and pLannotate feature annotations shown in this document.]
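Description:
EF1a_SRY_P2A_Hygro_Barcode is a lentiviral transfer plasmid for constitutive expression of human SRY, the Y-linked sex-determining transcription factor, in mammalian cells. The backbone is not named in the record, but the annotated features show a third-generation-style design. A CMV enhancer/promoter drives a truncated HIV-1 5' LTR, followed by the Ψ packaging signal with a gag fragment, the Rev response element and the cPPT/CTS. A second truncated LTR lies downstream, preceded by a nef fragment and a loxP site and followed by a bGH polyadenylation signal. In bacteria the plasmid replicates from a high-copy ColE1/pUC origin under ampicillin selection. The backbone also carries an f1 origin and an SV40/EM7-driven bleomycin/Zeocin resistance cassette located outside the LTRs, so that cassette would not be packaged into virus.

Between the LTRs, the EF-1α promoter drives the 612 bp SRY coding sequence, which was inserted by Gibson assembly at a retained BamHI site. It is followed by the hygromycin phosphotransferase gene (hph). According to the construct name the two are joined by a P2A self-cleaving peptide, so a single transcript yields separate SRY and resistance proteins and transduced cells can be selected with hygromycin. The P2A linker and the barcode are not individually annotated in the feature table. The catalogue entry says the barcode allows the overexpressed transcript to be identified in single-cell RNA-seq data. The construct comes from a study of pooled overexpression screens, which mapped how such factors affect cellular reprogramming using paired fitness and single-cell transcriptomic readouts.
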