Features (pLannotate 1.2.2; 33 found; start..end, strand, type, name):
     31..83      -  misc_feature   bom (fragment): basis of mobility region from pBR322
    238..617     +  enhancer       CMV enhancer: human cytomegalovirus immediate early enhancer
    618..817     +  promoter       CMV promoter: human cytomegalovirus (CMV) immediate early promoter
    835..1015    +  LTR            5' LTR (truncated): truncated 5' long terminal repeat (LTR) from HIV-1
   1062..1187    +  misc_feature   HIV-1 Ψ: packaging signal of human immunodeficiency virus type 1
   1171..1534    +  CDS            HIV-1 gag (fragment): gag protein from human immunodeficiency virus 1; gag
   1680..1913    +  misc_feature   RRE: The Rev response element (RRE) of HIV-1 allows for Rev-dependent mRNA export from the nucleus to the cytoplasm.
   2290..2390    +  CDS            Rev (fragment): human immunodeficiency virus 1 (HIV-1) Rev protein; rev; enhances nuclear export of unspliced and incompletely spliced viral mRNAs
   2440..2557    +  misc_feature   cPPT/CTS: central polypurine tract and central termination sequence of HIV-1
   2620..2686    +  CDS            small t antigen (fragment): SV40 (simian virus 40) small t antigen
   2693..3871    +  promoter       EF-1α promoter: strong constitutive promoter for human elongation factor EF-1α
   3888..3906    +  promoter       T7 promoter: promoter for bacteriophage T7 RNA polymerase
   3926..3962    -  misc_feature   MCS (fragment): pBluescript multiple cloning site
   3970..4581    +  CDS            SRY: SRY_HUMAN - Also known as TDF From Homo sapiens (Human).
   4648..5670    +  CDS            hph: KHYB_ECOLX - Experimental evidence at protein level: Swiss-Prot protein existence level 1. The aminoglycoside phosphotransferases achieve inactivation of their antibiotic substrates by phosphorylation. Only phosphorylates hygromycin and closely related compounds such as demethyl analogs and destomycin. From Escherichia coli.
   5754..5867    +  CDS            nef (fragment): NEF_HV1LA - Experimental evidence at protein level: Swiss-Prot protein existence level 1. Extracellular Nef protein targets CD4(+) T-lymphocytes for apoptosis by interacting with CXCR4 surface receptors. From Human immunodeficiency virus type 1 group M subtype B (isolate Lai) (HIV-1).
   5865..5898    +  protein_bind   loxP: Cre-mediated recombination occurs in the 8-bp core sequence (GCATACAT). Cre recombinase
   5923..6103    +  LTR            5' LTR (truncated): truncated 5' long terminal repeat (LTR) from HIV-1
   6135..6359    +  polyA_signal   bGH poly(A) signal: bovine growth hormone polyadenylation signal
   6363..6384    +  promoter       SV40 promoter (fragment): SV40 enhancer and early promoter
   6405..6833    +  rep_origin     f1 ori (sequence partly withheld): f1 bacteriophage origin of replication; arrow indicates direction of (+) strand synthesis
   6847..7176    +  promoter       SV40 promoter: SV40 enhancer and early promoter
   7224..7271    +  promoter       EM7 promoter: synthetic bacterial promoter&nbsp
   7290..7664    +  CDS            BleoR: antibiotic-binding protein; Sh ble from Streptoalloteichus hindustanus; confers resistance to bleomycin, phleomycin, and Zeocin™
   7674..7799    +  CDS            ble (fragment): BLE_KLEPN - Experimental evidence at protein level: Swiss-Prot protein existence level 1. Binding protein with a strong affinity to the bleomycin family of antibiotics. Binds to CL990; an antimitotic-antibiotic compound. From Klebsiella pneumoniae.
   7794..7915    +  polyA_signal   SV40 poly(A) signal: SV40 polyadenylation signal
   7988..8004    -  protein_bind   lac operator: The lac repressor binds to the lac operator to inhibit transcription in E. coli. This inhibition can be relieved by adding lactose or isopropyl-β-D-thiogalactopyranoside (IPTG). lac repressor encoded by lacI
   8012..8042    -  promoter       lac promoter: promoter for the E. coli lac operon
   8057..8078    -  protein_bind   CAP binding site: CAP binding activates transcription in the presence of cAMP. E. coli catabolite activator protein
   8091..8183    -  CDS            lacI (fragment): lac repressor; lacI; The lac repressor binds to the lac operator to inhibit transcription in E. coli. This inhibition can be relieved by adding lactose or isopropyl-β-D-thiogalactopyranoside (IPTG).
   8366..8954    -  rep_origin     ori: high-copy-number ColE1/pMB1/pBR322/pUC origin of replication
   9125..9985    -  CDS            AmpR: β-lactamase; bla; confers resistance to ampicillin, carbenicillin, and related antibiotics
   9986..10090   -  promoter       AmpR promoter: bla
>Addgene plasmid #120485 | EF1a_SRY_P2A_Hygro_Barcode | addgene full sequence | sequence record 234715 | Addgene NGS Result
GTCGACGGATCGGGAGATCTCCCGATCCCCTATGGTGCACTCTCAGTACAATCTGCTCTGATGCCGCATA
GTTAAGCCAGTATCTGCTCCCTGCTTGTGTGTTGGAGGTCGCTGAGTAGTGCGCGAGCAAAATTTAAGCT
ACAACAAGGCAAGGCTTGACCGACAATTGCATGAAGAATCTGCTTAGGGTTAGGCGTTTTGCGCTGCTTC
GCGATGTACGGGCCAGATATACGCGTTGACATTGATTATTGACTAGTTATTAATAGTAATCAATTACGGG
GTCATTAGTTCATAGCCCATATATGGAGTTCCGCGTTACATAACTTACGGTAAATGGCCCGCCTGGCTGA
CCGCCCAACGACCCCCGCCCATTGACGTCAATAATGACGTATGTTCCCATAGTAACGCCAATAGGGACTT
TCCATTGACGTCAATGGGTGGAGTATTTACGGTAAACTGCCCACTTGGCAGTACATCAAGTGTATCATAT
GCCAAGTACGCCCCCTATTGACGTCAATGACGGTAAATGGCCCGCCTGGCATTATGCCCAGTACATGACC
TTATGGGACTTTCCTACTTGGCAGTACATCTACGTATTAGTCATCGCTATTACCATGGTGATGCGGTTTT
GGCAGTACATCAATGGGCGTGGATAGCGGTTTGACTCACGGGGATTTCCAAGTCTCCACCCCATTGACGT
CAATGGGAGTTTGTTTTGGCACCAAAATCAACGGGACTTTCCAAAATGTCGTAACAACTCCGCCCCATTG
ACGCAAATGGGCGGTAGGCGTGTACGGTGGGAGGTCTATATAAGCAGCGCGTTTTGCCTGTACTGGGTCT
CTCTGGTTAGACCAGATCTGAGCCTGGGAGCTCTCTGGCTAACTAGGGAACCCACTGCTTAAGCCTCAAT
AAAGCTTGCCTTGAGTGCTTCAAGTAGTGTGTGCCCGTCTGTTGTGTGACTCTGGTAACTAGAGATCCCT
CAGACCCTTTTAGTCAGTGTGGAAAATCTCTAGCAGTGGCGCCCGAACAGGGACTTGAAAGCGAAAGGGA
AACCAGAGGAGCTCTCTCGACGCAGGACTCGGCTTGCTGAAGCGCGCACGGCAAGAGGCGAGGGGCGGCG
ACTGGTGAGTACGCCAAAAATTTTGACTAGCGGAGGCTAGAAGGAGAGAGATGGGTGCGAGAGCGTCAGT
ATTAAGCGGGGGAGAATTAGATCGCGATGGGAAAAAATTCGGTTAAGGCCAGGGGGAAAGAAAAAATATA
AATTAAAACATATAGTATGGGCAAGCAGGGAGCTAGAACGATTCGCAGTTAATCCTGGCCTGTTAGAAAC
ATCAGAAGGCTGTAGACAAATACTGGGACAGCTACAACCATCCCTTCAGACAGGATCAGAAGAACTTAGA
TCATTATATAATACAGTAGCAACCCTCTATTGTGTGCATCAAAGGATAGAGATAAAAGACACCAAGGAAG
CTTTAGACAAGATAGAGGAAGAGCAAAACAAAAGTAAGACCACCGCACAGCAAGCGGCCGCTGATCTTCA
GACCTGGAGGAGGAGATATGAGGGACAATTGGAGAAGTGAATTATATAAATATAAAGTAGTAAAAATTGA
ACCATTAGGAGTAGCACCCACCAAGGCAAAGAGAAGAGTGGTGCAGAGAGAAAAAAGAGCAGTGGGAATA
GGAGCTTTGTTCCTTGGGTTCTTGGGAGCAGCAGGAAGCACTATGGGCGCAGCGTCAATGACGCTGACGG
TACAGGCCAGACAATTATTGTCTGGTATAGTGCAGCAGCAGAACAATTTGCTGAGGGCTATTGAGGCGCA
ACAGCATCTGTTGCAACTCACAGTCTGGGGCATCAAGCAGCTCCAGGCAAGAATCCTGGCTGTGGAAAGA
TACCTAAAGGATCAACAGCTCCTGGGGATTTGGGGTTGCTCTGGAAAACTCATTTGCACCACTGCTGTGC
CTTGGAATGCTAGTTGGAGTAATAAATCTCTGGAACAGATTTGGAATCACACGACCTGGATGGAGTGGGA
CAGAGAAATTAACAATTACACAAGCTTAATACACTCCTTAATTGAAGAATCGCAAAACCAGCAAGAAAAG
AATGAACAAGAATTATTGGAATTAGATAAATGGGCAAGTTTGTGGAATTGGTTTAACATAACAAATTGGC
TGTGGTATATAAAATTATTCATAATGATAGTAGGAGGCTTGGTAGGTTTAAGAATAGTTTTTGCTGTACT
TTCTATAGTGAATAGAGTTAGGCAGGGATATTCACCATTATCGTTTCAGACCCACCTCCCAACCCCGAGG
GGACCCGACAGGCCCGAAGGAATAGAAGAAGAAGGTGGAGAGAGAGACAGAGACAGATCCATTCGATTAG
TGAACGGATCGGCACTGCGTGCGCCAATTCTGCAGACAAATGGCAGTATTCATCCACAATTTTAAAAGAA
AAGGGGGGATTGGGGGGTACAGTGCAGGGGAAAGAATAGTAGACATAATAGCAACAGACATACAAACTAA
AGAATTACAAAAACAAATTACAAAAATTCAAAATTTTCGGGTTTATTACAGGGACAGCAGAGATCCAGTT
TGGTTAATTAATCGATAAGCTTTGCAAAGATGGATAAAGTTTTAAACAGAGAGGAATCTTTGCAGCTAAT
GGACCTTCTAGGTCTTGAAAGGAGTGGGAATTGGCTCCGGTGCCCGTCAGTGGGCAGAGCGCACATCGCC
CACAGTCCCCGAGAAGTTGGGGGGAGGGGTCGGCAATTGAACCGGTGCCTAGAGAAGGTGGCGCGGGGTA
AACTGGGAAAGTGATGTCGTGTACTGGCTCCGCCTTTTTCCCGAGGGTGGGGGAGAACCGTATATAAGTG
CAGTAGTCGCCGTGAACGTTCTTTTTCGCAACGGGTTTGCCGCCAGAACACAGGTAAGTGCCGTGTGTGG
TTCCCGCGGGCCTGGCCTCTTTACGGGTTATGGCCCTTGCGTGCCTTGAATTACTTCCACCTGGCTGCAG
TACGTGATTCTTGATCCCGAGCTTCGGGTTGGAAGTGGGTGGGAGAGTTCGAGGCCTTGCGCTTAAGGAG
CCCCTTCGCCTCGTGCTTGAGTTGAGGCCTGGCCTGGGCGCTGGGGCCGCCGCGTGCGAATCTGGTGGCA
CCTTCGCGCCTGTCTCGCTGCTTTCGATAAGTCTCTAGCCATTTAAAATTTTTGATGACCTGCTGCGACG
CTTTTTTTCTGGCAAGATAGTCTTGTAAATGCGGGCCAAGATCTGCACACTGGTATTTCGGTTTTTGGGG
CCGCGGGCGGCGACGGGGCCCGTGCGTCCCAGCGCACATGTTCGGCGAGGCGGGGCCTGCGAGCGCGGCC
ACCGAGAATCGGACGGGGGTAGTCTCAAGCTGGCCGGCCTGCTCTGGTGCCTGGCCTCGCGCCGCCGTGT
ATCGCCCCGCCCTGGGCGGCAAGGCTGGCCCGGTCGGCACCAGTTGCGTGAGCGGAAAGATGGCCGCTTC
CCGGCCCTGCTGCAGGGAGCTCAAAATGGAGGACGCGGCGCTCGGGAGAGCGGGCGGGTGAGTCACCCAC
ACAAAGGAAAAGGGCCTTTCCGTCCTCAGCCGTCGCTTCATGTGACTCCACGGAGTACCGGGCGCCGTCC
AGGCACCTCGATTAGTTCTCGAGCTTTTGGAGTACGTCGTCTTTAGGTTGGGGGGAGGGGTTTTATGCGA
TGGAGTTTCCCCACACTGAGTGGGTGGAGACTGAAGTTAGGCCAGCTTGGCACTTGATGTAATTCTCCTT
GGAATTTGCCCTTTTTGAGTTTGGATCTTGGTTCATTCTCAAGCCTCAGACAGTGGTTCAAAGTTTTTTT
CTTCCATTTCAGGTGTCGTGAGGAATTAGCTTGGTACTAATACGACTCACTATAGGGAGACCCAAGCTGG
CTAGGTAAGCTTGATATCGAATTCCTGCAGCCCGGGGGATCCCGCCACCATGCAATCATATGCTTCTGCT
ATGTTAAGCGTATTCAACAGCGATGATTACAGTCCAGCTGTGCAAGAGAATATTCCCGCTCTCCGGAGAA
GCTCTTCCTTCCTTTGCACTGAAAGCTGTAACTCTAAGTATCAGTGTGAAACGGGAGAAAACAGTAAAGG
CAACGTCCAGGATAGAGTGAAGCGACCCATGAACGCATTCATCGTGTGGTCTCGCGATCAGAGGCGCAAG
ATGGCTCTAGAGAATCCCAGAATGCGAAACTCAGAGATCAGCAAGCAGCTGGGATACCAGTGGAAAATGC
TTACTGAAGCCGAAAAATGGCCATTCTTCCAGGAGGCACAGAAATTACAGGCCATGCACAGAGAGAAATA
CCCGAATTATAAGTATCGACCTCGTCGGAAGGCGAAGATGCTGCCGAAGAATTGCAGTTTGCTTCCCGCA
GATCCCGCTTCGGTACTCTGCAGCGAAGTGCAACTGGACAACAGGTTGTACAGGGATGACTGTACGAAAG
CCACACACTCAAGAATGGAGCACCAGCTAGGCCACTTACCGCCCATCAACGCAGCCAGCTCACCGCAGCA
ACGGGACCGCTACAGCCACTGGACAAAGCTGGGATCCGGCGCAACAAACTTCTCTCTGCTGAAACAAGCC
GGAGATGTCGAAGAGAATCCTGGACCGATGAAAAAGCCTGAACTCACCGCGACGTCTGTCGAGAAGTTTC
TGATCGAAAAGTTCGACAGCGTCTCCGACCTGATGCAGCTCTCGGAGGGCGAAGAATCTCGTGCTTTCAG
CTTCGATGTAGGAGGGCGTGGATATGTCCTGCGGGTAAATAGCTGCGCCGATGGTTTCTACAAAGATCGT
TATGTTTATCGGCACTTTGCATCGGCCGCGCTCCCGATTCCGGAAGTGCTTGACATTGGGGAATTCAGCG
AGAGCCTGACCTATTGCATCTCCCGCCGTGCACAGGGTGTCACGTTGCAAGACCTGCCTGAAACCGAACT
GCCCGCTGTTCTGCAGCCGGTCGCGGAGGCCATGGATGCGATCGCTGCGGCCGATCTTAGCCAGACGAGC
GGGTTCGGCCCATTCGGACCGCAAGGAATCGGTCAATACACTACATGGCGTGATTTCATATGCGCGATTG
CTGATCCCCATGTGTATCACTGGCAAACTGTGATGGACGACACCGTCAGTGCGTCCGTCGCGCAGGCTCT
CGATGAGCTGATGCTTTGGGCCGAGGACTGCCCCGAAGTCCGGCACCTCGTGCACGCGGATTTCGGCTCC
AACAATGTCCTGACGGACAATGGCCGCATAACAGCGGTCATTGACTGGAGCGAGGCGATGTTCGGGGATT
CCCAATACGAGGTCGCCAACATCTTCTTCTGGAGGCCGTGGTTGGCTTGTATGGAGCAGCAGACGCGCTA
CTTCGAGCGGAGGCATCCGGAGCTTGCAGGATCGCCGCGGCTCCGGGCGTATATGCTCCGCATTGGTCTT
GACCAACTCTATCAGAGCTTGGTTGACGGCAATTTCGATGATGCAGCTTGGGCGCAGGGTCGATGCGACG
CAATCGTCCGATCCGGAGCCGGGACTGTCGGGCGTACACAAATCGCCCGCAGAAGCGCGGCCGTCTGGAC
CGATGGCTGTGTAGAAGTACTCGCCGATAGTGGAAACCGACGCCCCAGCACTCGTCCGAGGGCAAAGGAA
TAAGTTAGAACTATTTCCTGGCTGTTACGCGAGGGAGAACGGTGAGGGGAGCTACTGACGGGCTTGTTAA
ACAGTGAACCGCCCGCCCCACGACCCGCAGCGCCCGACCGAAAGGAGCGCACGACCCCATGCATCGAACA
AAAGAAAAGGGGGGACTGGAAGGGCTAATTCACTCCCAACGAAGACAAGATATCATAACTTCGTATAGCA
TACATTATACGAAGTTATCGGCTAGCTGGTCCGGACTGTACTGGGTCTCTCTGGTTAGACCAGATCTGAG
CCTGGGAGCTCTCTGGCTAACTAGGGAACCCACTGCTTAAGCCTCAATAAAGCTTGCCTTGAGTGCTTCA
AGTAGTGTGTGCCCGTCTGTTGTGTGACTCTGGTAACTAGAGATCCCTCAGACCCTTTTAGTCAGTGTGG
AAAATCTCTAGCAGGGCCCGTTTAAACCCGCTGATCAGCCTCGACTGTGCCTTCTAGTTGCCAGCCATCT
GTTGTTTGCCCCTCCCCCGTGCCTTCCTTGACCCTGGAAGGTGCCACTCCCACTGTCCTTTCCTAATAAA
ATGAGGAAATTGCATCGCATTGTCTGAGTAGGTGTCATTCTATTCTGGGGGGTGGGGTGGGGCAGGACAG
CAAGGGGGAGGATTGGGAAGACAATAGCAGGCATGCTGGGGATGCGGTGGGCTCTATGGCTTCTGAGGCG
GAAAGAACCAGCTGGGGCTCTAGGGGGTATCCCC
[124 nt withheld, positions 6405-6528]
C
[91 nt withheld, positions 6530-6620]
A
[49 nt withheld, positions 6622-6670]
CCTTTGACGTTGGAGTCCACGTTCTTT
[37 nt withheld, positions 6698-6734]
ACCCTATCTCGGTCTATTCTTTTGATTTATAAGGGATTTTGCCGATTTCGGCCTATTGGTTAAAAAATGA
GCTGATTTAACAAAAATTTAACGCGAATTAATTCTGTGGAATGTGTGTCAGTTAGGGTGTGGAAAGTCCC
CAGGCTCCCCAGCAGGCAGAAGTATGCAAAGCATGCATCTCAATTAGTCAGCAACCAGGTGTGGAAAGTC
CCCAGGCTCCCCAGCAGGCAGAAGTATGCAAAGCATGCATCTCAATTAGTCAGCAACCATAGTCCCGCCC
CTAACTCCGCCCATCCCGCCCCTAACTCCGCCCAGTTCCGCCCATTCTCCGCCCCATGGCTGACTAATTT
TTTTTATTTATGCAGAGGCCGAGGCCGCCTCTGCCTCTGAGCTATTCCAGAAGTAGTGAGGAGGCTTTTT
TGGAGGCCTAGGCTTTTGCAAAAAGCTCCCGGGAGCTTGTATATCCATTTTCGGATCTGATCAGCACGTG
TTGACAATTAATCATCGGCATAGTATATCGGCATAGTATAATACGACAAGGTGAGGAACTAAACCATGGC
CAAGTTGACCAGTGCCGTTCCGGTGCTCACCGCGCGCGACGTCGCCGGAGCGGTCGAGTTCTGGACCGAC
CGGCTCGGGTTCTCCCGGGACTTCGTGGAGGACGACTTCGCCGGTGTGGTCCGGGACGACGTGACCCTGT
TCATCAGCGCGGTCCAGGACCAGGTGGTGCCGGACAACACCCTGGCCTGGGTGTGGGTGCGCGGCCTGGA
CGAGCTGTACGCCGAGTGGTCGGAGGTCGTGTCCACGAACTTCCGGGACGCCTCCGGGCCGGCCATGACC
GAGATCGGCGAGCAGCCGTGGGGGCGGGAGTTCGCCCTGCGCGACCCGGCCGGCAACTGCGTGCACTTCG
TGGCCGAGGAGCAGGACTGACACGTGCTACGAGATTTCGATTCCACCGCCGCCTTCTATGAAAGGTTGGG
CTTCGGAATCGTTTTCCGGGACGCCGGCTGGATGATCCTCCAGCGCGGGGATCTCATGCTGGAGTTCTTC
GCCCACCCCAACTTGTTTATTGCAGCTTATAATGGTTACAAATAAAGCAATAGCATCACAAATTTCACAA
ATAAAGCATTTTTTTCACTGCATTCTAGTTGTGGTTTGTCCAAACTCATCAATGTATCTTATCATGTCTG
TATACCGTCGACCTCTAGCTAGAGCTTGGCGTAATCATGGTCATAGCTGTTTCCTGTGTGAAATTGTTAT
CCGCTCACAATTCCACACAACATACGAGCCGGAAGCATAAAGTGTAAAGCCTGGGGTGCCTAATGAGTGA
GCTAACTCACATTAATTGCGTTGCGCTCACTGCCCGCTTTCCAGTCGGGAAACCTGTCGTGCCAGCTGCA
TTAATGAATCGGCCAACGCGCGGGGAGAGGCGGTTTGCGTATTGGGCGCTCTTCCGCTTCCTCGCTCACT
GACTCGCTGCGCTCGGTCGTTCGGCTGCGGCGAGCGGTATCAGCTCACTCAAAGGCGGTAATACGGTTAT
CCACAGAATCAGGGGATAACGCAGGAAAGAACATGTGAGCAAAAGGCCAGCAAAAGGCCAGGAACCGTAA
AAAGGCCGCGTTGCTGGCGTTTTTCCATAGGCTCCGCCCCCCTGACGAGCATCACAAAAATCGACGCTCA
AGTCAGAGGTGGCGAAACCCGACAGGACTATAAAGATACCAGGCGTTTCCCCCTGGAAGCTCCCTCGTGC
GCTCTCCTGTTCCGACCCTGCCGCTTACCGGATACCTGTCCGCCTTTCTCCCTTCGGGAAGCGTGGCGCT
TTCTCATAGCTCACGCTGTAGGTATCTCAGTTCGGTGTAGGTCGTTCGCTCCAAGCTGGGCTGTGTGCAC
GAACCCCCCGTTCAGCCCGACCGCTGCGCCTTATCCGGTAACTATCGTCTTGAGTCCAACCCGGTAAGAC
ACGACTTATCGCCACTGGCAGCAGCCACTGGTAACAGGATTAGCAGAGCGAGGTATGTAGGCGGTGCTAC
AGAGTTCTTGAAGTGGTGGCCTAACTACGGCTACACTAGAAGAACAGTATTTGGTATCTGCGCTCTGCTG
AAGCCAGTTACCTTCGGAAAAAGAGTTGGTAGCTCTTGATCCGGCAAACAAACCACCGCTGGTAGCGGTG
GTTTTTTTGTTTGCAAGCAGCAGATTACGCGCAGAAAAAAAGGATCTCAAGAAGATCCTTTGATCTTTTC
TACGGGGTCTGACGCTCAGTGGAACGAAAACTCACGTTAAGGGATTTTGGTCATGAGATTATCAAAAAGG
ATCTTCACCTAGATCCTTTTAAATTAAAAATGAAGTTTTAAATCAATCTAAAGTATATATGAGTAAACTT
GGTCTGACAGTTACCAATGCTTAATCAGTGAGGCACCTATCTCAGCGATCTGTCTATTTCGTTCATCCAT
AGTTGCCTGACTCCCCGTCGTGTAGATAACTACGATACGGGAGGGCTTACCATCTGGCCCCAGTGCTGCA
ATGATACCGCGAGACCCACGCTCACCGGCTCCAGATTTATCAGCAATAAACCAGCCAGCCGGAAGGGCCG
AGCGCAGAAGTGGTCCTGCAACTTTATCCGCCTCCATCCAGTCTATTAATTGTTGCCGGGAAGCTAGAGT
AAGTAGTTCGCCAGTTAATAGTTTGCGCAACGTTGTTGCCATTGCTACAGGCATCGTGGTGTCACGCTCG
TCGTTTGGTATGGCTTCATTCAGCTCCGGTTCCCAACGATCAAGGCGAGTTACATGATCCCCCATGTTGT
GCAAAAAAGCGGTTAGCTCCTTCGGTCCTCCGATCGTTGTCAGAAGTAAGTTGGCCGCAGTGTTATCACT
CATGGTTATGGCAGCACTGCATAATTCTCTTACTGTCATGCCATCCGTAAGATGCTTTTCTGTGACTGGT
GAGTACTCAACCAAGTCATTCTGAGAATAGTGTATGCGGCGACCGAGTTGCTCTTGCCCGGCGTCAATAC
GGGATAATACCGCGCCACATAGCAGAACTTTAAAAGTGCTCATCATTGGAAAACGTTCTTCGGGGCGAAA
ACTCTCAAGGATCTTACCGCTGTTGAGATCCAGTTCGATGTAACCCACTCGTGCACCCAACTGATCTTCA
GCATCTTTTACTTTCACCAGCGTTTCTGGGTGAGCAAAAACAGGAAGGCAAAATGCCGCAAAAAAGGGAA
TAAGGGCGACACGGAAATGTTGAATACTCATACTCTTCCTTTTTCAATATTATTGAAGCATTTATCAGGG
TTATTGTCTCATGAGCGGATACATATTTGAATGTATTTAGAAAAATAAACAAATAGGGGTTCCGCGCACA
TTTCCCCGAAAAGTGCCACCTGAC
