>Addgene plasmid #120485 | EF1a_SRY_P2A_Hygro_Barcode | depositor partial sequence | sequence record 228823 | SRY gene
ATGCAATCATATGCTTCTGCTATGTTAAGCGTATTCAACAGCGATGATTACAGTCCAGCTGTGCAAGAGA
ATATTCCCGCTCTCCGGAGAAGCTCTTCCTTCCTTTGCACTGAAAGCTGTAACTCTAAGTATCAGTGTGA
AACGGGAGAAAACAGTAAAGGCAACGTCCAGGATAGAGTGAAGCGACCCATGAACGCATTCATCGTGTGG
TCTCGCGATCAGAGGCGCAAGATGGCTCTAGAGAATCCCAGAATGCGAAACTCAGAGATCAGCAAGCAGC
TGGGATACCAGTGGAAAATGCTTACTGAAGCCGAAAAATGGCCATTCTTCCAGGAGGCACAGAAATTACA
GGCCATGCACAGAGAGAAATACCCGAATTATAAGTATCGACCTCGTCGGAAGGCGAAGATGCTGCCGAAG
AATTGCAGTTTGCTTCCCGCAGATCCCGCTTCGGTACTCTGCAGCGAAGTGCAACTGGACAACAGGTTGT
ACAGGGATGACTGTACGAAAGCCACACACTCAAGAATGGAGCACCAGCTAGGCCACTTACCGCCCATCAA
CGCAGCCAGCTCACCGCAGCAACGGGACCGCTACAGCCACTGGACAAAGCTG
