>Addgene plasmid #120485 | EF1a_SRY_P2A_Hygro_Barcode | depositor partial sequence | sequence record 228824 | SRY barcode
AGGGAGAACGGTGAGGGGAG
